Addgene plasmid #174539: pAAV-S in pAR9 (rep/cap)
Purpose: encodes AAV-S capsid for efficient gene delivery to the mammalian cochlea
Depositing lab: Casey Maguire. Depositing organization: Massachusetts General Hospital. Publication: AAV-S: A versatile capsid variant for transduction of mouse and primate inner ear. Ivanchenko MV, Hanlon KS, Hathaway DM, Klein AJ, Peters CW, Li Y, Tamvakologos PI, Nammour J, Maguire CA, Corey DP. Mol Ther Methods Clin Dev. 2021 Mar 29;21:382-398. doi: 10.1016/j.omtm.2021.03.019. eCollection 2021 Jun 11. PubMed 33869656.
Backbone
  Vector backbone: pAR9
  Total vector size (bp): 7486
  Vector type: Mammalian Expression, AAV
Growth in bacteria
  Bacterial resistance: Ampicillin, 100 μg/mL
  Growth temperature: 37°C
  Growth strain: NEB Stable
  Copy number: High Copy
Gene/Insert
  Gene/Insert name: VP1 of AAV9 containing the AAV-S 7-mer peptide insert
  Species: parvovirus
Terms and licenses: Academic/Nonprofit Terms; Industry Terms: Not Available to Industry
How to cite: pAAV-S in pAR9 (rep/cap) was a gift from Casey Maguire (Addgene plasmid # 174539 ; http://n2t.net/addgene:174539 ; RRID:Addgene_174539)
