[The description below was written by a language model from this plasmid's Addgene catalogue record and pLannotate feature annotations shown in this document.]
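Description:
pAAV-S in pAR9 (rep/cap) is an AAV packaging ("rep/cap") plasmid built on the pAR9 backbone. It supplies the viral replication and capsid genes in trans for producing recombinant AAV vectors carrying the AAV-S capsid. The catalogued insert is the VP1 open reading frame of AAV9 carrying the AAV-S 7-mer peptide insertion. VP2 and VP3 are N-terminally shorter forms of the same capsid protein, so all three would be expected to carry the peptide. The automated annotation labels this roughly 2.2 kb capsid CDS by its similarity to the AAV2 capsid protein, which reflects the reference database used and not the serotype given in the catalogue entry. Immediately upstream lies a rep region annotated as AAV2 Rep52, a protein involved in packaging single-stranded genomes into preformed capsids. About 690 nt of unannotated sequence precedes it and may hold the rest of the rep gene, but the record does not say so. No ITRs are annotated, as expected for a helper plasmid that is not itself packaged, and no promoters driving rep or cap are annotated.

The remainder of the plasmid is a standard bacterial cloning backbone. It has a high-copy ColE1/pUC-type origin, an ampicillin resistance gene with its own promoter, an f1 origin, and T3 and T7 promoters. It also retains remnants of the lac promoter/operator, lacZα, lacI, rop, bom and a pUC multiple cloning site. The sequenced record is 7,483 nt, in close agreement with the 7,486 bp listed.

According to the record, the plasmid is used to generate AAV-S-encapsidated vectors for efficient gene delivery to the mammalian cochlea. The associated study describes transduction of mouse and primate inner ear. Production would normally require co-transfection with an ITR-flanked transgene plasmid and adenoviral helper functions.
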