Features (pLannotate 1.2.2; 16 found; start..end, strand, type, name):
    690..1880    +  CDS            Rep52: REP52_AAV2S - Experimental evidence at protein level: Swiss-Prot protein existence level 1. Plays a critical role during packaging of viral DNA into empty capsids, where they are thought to be part of the packaging motor complex. The single stranded genomic DNA is packaged in a 3' to 5' direction and requires the association between viral DNA and Rep40. Regulates host PKA activity by interacting with host PRKX as a mechanism to interfere with helper virus propagation and to promote its own replication. From Adeno-associated virus 2 (isolate Srivastava/1982) (AAV-2).
   1900..4128    +  CDS            VP1: CAPSD_AAV2S - Experimental evidence at protein level: Swiss-Prot protein existence level 1. Capsid protein self-assembles to form an icosahedral capsid with a T=1 symmetry, about 22 nm in diameter, and consisting of 60 copies of three size variants of the capsid protein VP1, VP2 and VP3 which differ in their N-terminus. The capsid encapsulates the genomic ssDNA. Binds to host cell heparan sulfate and uses host ITGA5-ITGB1 as coreceptor on the cell surface to provide virion attachment to target cell. This attachment induces virion internalization predominantly through clathrin-dependent endocyt
   4209..4227    -  promoter       T3 promoter: promoter for bacteriophage T3 RNA polymerase
   4272..4288    -  protein_bind   lac operator: The lac repressor binds to the lac operator to inhibit transcription in E. coli. This inhibition can be relieved by adding lactose or isopropyl-β-D-thiogalactopyranoside (IPTG). lac repressor encoded by lacI
   4296..4326    -  promoter       lac promoter: promoter for the E. coli lac operon
   4341..4362    -  protein_bind   CAP binding site: CAP binding activates transcription in the presence of cAMP. E. coli catabolite activator protein
   4375..4467    -  CDS            lacI (fragment): lac repressor; lacI; The lac repressor binds to the lac operator to inhibit transcription in E. coli. This inhibition can be relieved by adding lactose or isopropyl-β-D-thiogalactopyranoside (IPTG).
   4650..5238    -  rep_origin     ori: high-copy-number ColE1/pMB1/pBR322/pUC origin of replication
   5409..6269    -  CDS            AmpR: β-lactamase; bla; confers resistance to ampicillin, carbenicillin, and related antibiotics
   6270..6374    -  promoter       AmpR promoter: bla
   6469..6504    +  CDS            rop (fragment): Rop protein, which maintains plasmids at low copy number; rop
   6606..6705    +  misc_feature   bom (fragment): basis of mobility region from pBR322
   6733..7161    -  rep_origin     f1 ori (sequence partly withheld): f1 bacteriophage origin of replication; arrow indicates direction of (+) strand synthesis
   7165..7322    -  CDS            lacZα (fragment): LacZα fragment of β-galactosidase; lacZ fragment
   7325..7343    +  promoter       T7 promoter: promoter for bacteriophage T7 RNA polymerase
   7346..7364    +  misc_feature   MCS (fragment): pUC18/19 multiple cloning site
>Addgene plasmid #174539 | pAAV-S in pAR9 (rep/cap) | addgene full sequence | sequence record 345353 | Addgene NGS Result
TTGAACGCGCAGCCACCACGCCGGGGTTTTACGAGATTGTGATTAAGGTCCCCAGCGACCTTGACGAGCA
TCTGCCCGGCATTTCTGACAGCTTTGTGAACTGGGTGGCCGAGAAGGAATGGGAGTTGCCGCCAGATTCT
GACATGGATCTGAATCTGATTGAGCAGGCACCCCTGACCGTGGCCGAGAAGCTGCAGCGCGACTTTCTGA
CGGAATGGCGCCGTGTGAGTAAGGCCCCGGAGGCCCTTTTCTTTGTGCAATTTGAGAAGGGAGAGAGCTA
CTTCCACATGCACGTGCTCGTGGAAACCACCGGGGTGAAATCCATGGTTTTGGGACGTTTCCTGAGTCAG
ATTCGCGAAAAACTGATTCAGAGAATTTACCGCGGGATCGAGCCGACTTTGCCAAACTGGTTCGCGGTCA
CAAAGACCAGAAATGGCGCCGGAGGCGGGAACAAGGTGGTGGATGAGTGCTACATCCCCAATTACTTGCT
CCCCAAAACCCAGCCTGAGCTCCAGTGGGCGTGGACTAATATGGAACAGTATTTAAGCGCCTGTTTGAAT
CTCACGGAGCGTAAACGGTTGGTGGCGCAGCATCTGACGCACGTGTCGCAGACGCAGGAGCAGAACAAAG
AGAATCAGAATCCCAATTCTGATGCGCCGGTGATCAGATCAAAAACTTCAGCCAGGTACATGGAGCTGGT
CGGGTGGCTCGTGGACAAGGGGATTACCTCGGAGAAGCAGTGGATCCAGGAGGACCAGGCCTCATACATC
TCCTTCAATGCGGCCTCCAACTCGCGGTCCCAAATCAAGGCTGCCTTGGACAATGCGGGAAAGATTATGA
GCCTGACTAAAACCGCCCCCGACTACCTGGTGGGCCAGCAGCCCGTGGAGGACATTTCCAGCAATCGGAT
TTATAAAATTTTGGAACTAAACGGGTACGATCCCCAATATGCGGCTTCCGTCTTTCTGGGATGGGCCACG
AAAAAGTTCGGCAAGAGGAACACCATCTGGCTGTTTGGGCCTGCAACTACCGGGAAGACCAACATCGCGG
AGGCCATAGCCCACACTGTGCCCTTCTACGGGTGCGTAAACTGGACCAATGAGAACTTTCCCTTCAACGA
CTGTGTCGACAAGATGGTGATCTGGTGGGAGGAGGGGAAGATGACCGCCAAGGTCGTGGAGTCGGCCAAA
GCCATTCTCGGAGGAAGCAAGGTGCGCGTGGACCAGAAATGCAAGTCCTCGGCCCAGATAGACCCGACTC
CCGTGATCGTCACCTCCAACACCAACATGTGCGCCGTGATTGACGGGAACTCAACGACCTTCGAACACCA
GCAGCCGTTGCAAGACCGGATGTTCAAATTTGAACTCACCCGCCGTCTGGATCATGACTTTGGGAAGGTC
ACCAAGCAGGAAGTCAAAGACTTTTTCCGGTGGGCAAAGGATCACGTGGTTGAGGTGGAGCATGAATTCT
ACGTCAAAAAGGGTGGAGCCAAGAAAAGACCCGCCCCCAGTGACGCAGATATAAGTGAGCCCAAACGGGT
GCGCGAGTCAGTTGCGCAGCCATCGACGTCAGACGCGGAAGCTTCGATCAACTACGCAGACAGGTACCAA
AACAAATGTTCTCGTCACGTGGGCATGAATCTGATGCTGTTTCCCTGCAGACAATGCGAGAGAATGAATC
AGAATTCAAATATCTGCTTCACTCACGGACAGAAAGACTGTTTAGAGTGCTTTCCCGTGTCAGAATCTCA
ACCCGTTTCTGTCGTCAAAAAGGCGTATCAGAAACTGTGCTACATTCATCATATCATGGGAAAGGTGCCA
GACGCTTGCACTGCCTGCGATCTGGTCAATGTGGATTTGGATGACTGCATCTTTGAACAATAAATGATTT
AAATCAGGTATGGCTGCCGATGGTTATCTTCCAGATTGGCTCGAGGACAACCTTAGTGAAGGAATTCGCG
AGTGGTGGGCTTTGAAACCTGGAGCCCCTCAACCCAAGGCAAATCAACAACATCAAGACAACGCTCGAGG
TCTTGTGCTTCCGGGTTACAAATACCTTGGACCCGGCAACGGACTCGACAAGGGGGAGCCGGTCAACGCA
GCAGACGCGGCGGCCCTCGAGCACGACAAGGCCTACGACCAGCAGCTCAAGGCCGGAGACAACCCGTACC
TCAAGTACAACCACGCCGACGCCGAGTTCCAGGAGCGGCTCAAAGAAGATACGTCTTTTGGGGGCAACCT
CGGGCGAGCAGTCTTCCAGGCCAAAAAGAGGCTTCTTGAACCTCTTGGTCTGGTTGAGGAAGCGGCTAAG
ACGGCTCCTGGAAAGAAGAGGCCTGTAGAGCAGTCTCCTCAGGAACCGGACTCCTCCGCGGGTATTGGCA
AATCGGGTGCACAGCCCGCTAAAAAGAGACTCAATTTCGGTCAGACTGGCGACACAGAGTCAGTCCCAGA
CCCTCAACCAATCGGAGAACCTCCCGCAGCCCCCTCAGGTGTGGGATCTCTTACAATGGCTTCAGGTGGT
GGCGCACCAGTGGCAGACAATAACGAAGGTGCCGATGGAGTGGGTAGTTCCTCGGGAAATTGGCATTGCG
ATTCCCAATGGCTGGGGGACAGAGTCATCACCACCAGCACCCGAACCTGGGCCCTGCCCACCTACAACAA
TCACCTCTACAAGCAAATCTCCAACAGCACATCTGGAGGATCTTCAAATGACAACGCCTACTTCGGCTAC
AGCACCCCCTGGGGGTATTTTGACTTCAACAGATTCCACTGCCACTTCTCACCACGTGACTGGCAGCGAC
TCATCAACAACAACTGGGGATTCCGGCCTAAGCGACTCAACTTCAAGCTCTTCAACATTCAGGTCAAAGA
GGTTACGGACAACAATGGAGTCAAGACCATCGCCAATAACCTTACCAGCACGGTCCAGGTCTTCACGGAC
TCAGACTATCAGCTCCCGTACGTGCTCGGGTCGGCTCACGAGGGCTGCCTCCCGCCGTTCCCAGCGGACG
TTTTCATGATTCCTCAGTACGGGTATCTGACGCTTAATGATGGAAGCCAGGCCGTGGGTCGTTCGTCCTT
TTACTGCCTGGAATATTTCCCGTCGCAAATGCTAAGAACGGGTAACAACTTCCAGTTCAGCTACGAGTTT
GAGAACGTACCTTTCCATAGCAGCTACGCTCACAGCCAAAGCCTGGACCGACTAATGAATCCACTCATCG
ACCAATACTTGTACTATCTCTCAAAGACTATTAACGGTTCTGGACAGAATCAACAAACGCTAAAATTCAG
TGTGGCCGGACCCAGCAACATGGCTGTCCAGGGAAGAAACTACATACCTGGACCCAGCTACCGACAACAA
CGTGTCTCAACCACTGTGACTCAAAACAACAACAGCGAATTTGCTTGGCCTGGAGCTTCTTCTTGGGCTC
TCAATGGACGTAATAGCTTGATGAATCCTGGACCTGCTATGGCCAGCCACAAAGAAGGAGAGGACCGTTT
CTTTCCTTTGTCTGGATCTTTAATTTTTGGCAAACAAGGAACTGGAAGAGACAACGTGGATGCGGACAAA
GTCATGATAACCAACGAAGAAGAAATTAAAACTACTAACCCGGTAGCAACGGAGTCCTATGGACAAGTGG
CCACAAACCACCAGAGTGCCCAATCTACTACGCTTTATAGTCCTGCACAGGCGCAGACCGGCTGGGTTCA
AAACCAAGGAATACTTCCGGGTATGGTTTGGCAGGACAGAGATGTGTACCTGCAAGGACCCATTTGGGCC
AAAATTCCTCACACGGACGGCAACTTTCACCCTTCTCCGCTGATGGGAGGGTTTGGAATGAAGCACCCGC
CTCCTCAGATCCTCATCAAAAACACACCTGTACCTGCGGATCCTCCAACGGCCTTCAACAAGGACAAGCT
GAACTCTTTCATCACCCAGTATTCTACTGGCCAAGTCAGCGTGGAGATCGAGTGGGAGCTGCAGAAGGAA
AACAGCAAGCGCTGGAACCCGGAGATCCAGTACACTTCCAACTATTACAAGTCTAATAATGTTGAATTTG
CTGTTAATACTGAAGGTGTATATAGTGAACCCCGCCCCATTGGCACCAGATACCTGACTCGTAATCTGTA
ATTACGTGTTAATCAATAAACCGGTTGATTCGTTTCAGTTGAACTTTGGTGTCGCGGCCGCTCGATAAGC
TTTTGTTCCCTTTAGTGAGGGTTAATTTCGAGCTTGGCGTAATCATGGTCATAGCTGTTTCCTGTGTGAA
ATTGTTATCCGCTCACAATTCCACACAACATACGAGCCGGAAGCATAAAGTGTAAAGCCTGGGGTGCCTA
ATGAGTGAGCTAACTCACATTAATTGCGTTGCGCTCACTGCCCGCTTTCCAGTCGGGAAACCTGTCGTGC
CAGCTGCATTAATGAATCGGCCAACGCGCGGGGAGAGGCGGTTTGCGTATTGGGCGCTCTTCCGCTTCCT
CGCTCACTGACTCGCTGCGCTCGGTCGTTCGGCTGCGGCGAGCGGTATCAGCTCACTCAAAGGCGGTAAT
ACGGTTATCCACAGAATCAGGGGATAACGCAGGAAAGAACATGTGAGCAAAAGGCCAGCAAAAGGCCAGG
AACCGTAAAAAGGCCGCGTTGCTGGCGTTTTTCCATAGGCTCCGCCCCCCTGACGAGCATCACAAAAATC
GACGCTCAAGTCAGAGGTGGCGAAACCCGACAGGACTATAAAGATACCAGGCGTTTCCCCCTGGAAGCTC
CCTCGTGCGCTCTCCTGTTCCGACCCTGCCGCTTACCGGATACCTGTCCGCCTTTCTCCCTTCGGGAAGC
GTGGCGCTTTCTCATAGCTCACGCTGTAGGTATCTCAGTTCGGTGTAGGTCGTTCGCTCCAAGCTGGGCT
GTGTGCACGAACCCCCCGTTCAGCCCGACCGCTGCGCCTTATCCGGTAACTATCGTCTTGAGTCCAACCC
GGTAAGACACGACTTATCGCCACTGGCAGCAGCCACTGGTAACAGGATTAGCAGAGCGAGGTATGTAGGC
GGTGCTACAGAGTTCTTGAAGTGGTGGCCTAACTACGGCTACACTAGAAGAACAGTATTTGGTATCTGCG
CTCTGCTGAAGCCAGTTACCTTCGGAAAAAGAGTTGGTAGCTCTTGATCCGGCAAACAAACCACCGCTGG
TAGCGGTGGTTTTTTTGTTTGCAAGCAGCAGATTACGCGCAGAAAAAAAGGATCTCAAGAAGATCCTTTG
ATCTTTTCTACGGGGTCTGACGCTCAGTGGAACGAAAACTCACGTTAAGGGATTTTGGTCATGAGATTAT
CAAAAAGGATCTTCACCTAGATCCTTTTAAATTAAAAATGAAGTTTTAAATCAATCTAAAGTATATATGA
GTAAACTTGGTCTGACAGTTACCAATGCTTAATCAGTGAGGCACCTATCTCAGCGATCTGTCTATTTCGT
TCATCCATAGTTGCCTGACTCCCCGTCGTGTAGATAACTACGATACGGGAGGGCTTACCATCTGGCCCCA
GTGCTGCAATGATACCGCGAGACCCACGCTCACCGGCTCCAGATTTATCAGCAATAAACCAGCCAGCCGG
AAGGGCCGAGCGCAGAAGTGGTCCTGCAACTTTATCCGCCTCCATCCAGTCTATTAATTGTTGCCGGGAA
GCTAGAGTAAGTAGTTCGCCAGTTAATAGTTTGCGCAACGTTGTTGCCATTGCTACAGGCATCGTGGTGT
CACGCTCGTCGTTTGGTATGGCTTCATTCAGCTCCGGTTCCCAACGATCAAGGCGAGTTACATGATCCCC
CATGTTGTGCAAAAAAGCGGTTAGCTCCTTCGGTCCTCCGATCGTTGTCAGAAGTAAGTTGGCCGCAGTG
TTATCACTCATGGTTATGGCAGCACTGCATAATTCTCTTACTGTCATGCCATCCGTAAGATGCTTTTCTG
TGACTGGTGAGTACTCAACCAAGTCATTCTGAGAATAGTGTATGCGGCGACCGAGTTGCTCTTGCCCGGC
GTCAATACGGGATAATACCGCGCCACATAGCAGAACTTTAAAAGTGCTCATCATTGGAAAACGTTCTTCG
GGGCGAAAACTCTCAAGGATCTTACCGCTGTTGAGATCCAGTTCGATGTAACCCACTCGTGCACCCAACT
GATCTTCAGCATCTTTTACTTTCACCAGCGTTTCTGGGTGAGCAAAAACAGGAAGGCAAAATGCCGCAAA
AAAGGGAATAAGGGCGACACGGAAATGTTGAATACTCATACTCTTCCTTTTTCAATATTATTGAAGCATT
TATCAGGGTTATTGTCTCATGAGCGGATACATATTTGAATGTATTTAGAAAAATAAACAAATAGGGGTTC
CGCGCACATTTCCCCGAAAAGTGCCACCTGACGTCTAAGAAACCATTATTATCATGACATTAACCTATAA
AAATAGGCGTATCACGAGGCCCTTTCGTCTCGCGCGTTTCGGTGATGACGGTGAAAACCTCTGACACATG
CAGCTCCCGGAGACGGTCACAGCTTGTCTGTAAGCGGATGCCGGGAGCAGACAAGCCCGTCAGGGCGCGT
CAGCGGGTGTTGGCGGGTGTCGGGGCTGGCTTAACTATGCGGCATCAGAGCAGATTGTACTGAGAGTGCA
CCATATGCGGTGTGAAATACCGCACAGATGCGTAAGGAGAAAATACCGCATCAGGAAATTGTAAGCGTTA
ATATTTTGTTAAAATTCGCGTTAAATTTTTGTTAAATCAGCTCATTTTTTAACCAATAGGCCGAAATCGG
CAAAATCCCTTATAAATCAAAAGAATAGACCGAGATAGGGT
[37 nt withheld, positions 6832-6868]
AAAGAACGTGGACTCCAACGTCAAAGG
[49 nt withheld, positions 6896-6944]
T
[91 nt withheld, positions 6946-7036]
G
[124 nt withheld, positions 7038-7161]
CCATTCGCCATTCAGGCTGCGCAACTGTTGGGAAGGGCGATCGGTGCGGGCCTCTTCGCTATTACGCCAG
CTGGCGAAAGGGGGATGTGCTGCAAGGCGATTAAGTTGGGTAACGCCAGGGTTTTCCCAGTCACGACGTT
GTAAAACGACGGCCAGTGAATTGTAATACGACTCACTATAGGGCGAATTCGAGCTCGGTACCCCTAGAGG
TCCTGTATTAGAGGTCACGTGAGTGTTTTGCGACATTTTGCGACACCATGTGGTCACGCTGGGTATTTAA
GCCCGAGTGAGCACGCAGGGTCTCCATTTTGAAGCGGGAGGT
